Addgene plasmid #142901: TFORF1982
Purpose: Lentiviral vector for overexpressing transcription factor ORFs with unique 24-bp barcodes. Barcodes facilitate identification of transcription factors in pooled screens.
Depositing lab: Feng Zhang. Depositing organization: Broad Institute. Publication: A transcription factor atlas of directed differentiation. Joung J, Ma S, Tay T, Geiger-Schuller KR, Kirchgatterer PC, Verdine VK, Guo B, Arias-Garcia MA, Allen WE, Singh A, Kuksenko O, Abudayyeh OO, Gootenberg JS, Fu Z, Macrae RK, Buenrostro JD, Regev A, Zhang F. Cell. 2023 Jan 5;186(1):209-229.e26. doi: 10.1016/j.cell.2022.11.026. PubMed 36608654.
Backbone
  Vector backbone: pLX_TRC317
  Backbone manufacturer: Broad Institute Genetic Perturbation Platform
  Backbone size w/o insert (bp): 8264
  Vector type: Mammalian Expression, Lentiviral
  Selectable markers: Puromycin
Growth in bacteria
  Bacterial resistance: Ampicillin, 100 μg/mL
  Growth temperature: 37°C
  Growth strain: NEB Stable
  Copy number: High Copy
Gene/Insert
  Gene/Insert name: TBX5
  Species: H. sapiens (human)
  Insert size (bp): 1508
  Entrez Gene: TBX5 (a.k.a. HOS)
  Promoter: EF1a
  Cloning method: Unknown
  Sequencing primers: 5′ GGGTGGAGACTGAAGTTAGGCCAG; 3′ CACATAGCGTAAAAGGAGCAACATAG
Terms and licenses: Academic/Nonprofit Terms; Industry Terms: Not Available to Industry
Depositor comments: NM_080717,ENST00000349716 . The transcription factor ORF portion of this plasmid was synthesized by Genewiz. Please test multiple small colonies in case of plasmid recombination. To make this collection available in a timely manner, a portion of this collection was not fully sequenced by Addgene. If an Addgene verified full plasmid sequence is not available, please contact us prior to placing an order to request the full sequence.
How to cite: TFORF1982 was a gift from Feng Zhang (Addgene plasmid # 142901 ; http://n2t.net/addgene:142901 ; RRID:Addgene_142901)
