[The description below was written by a language model from this plasmid's Addgene catalogue record and pLannotate feature annotations shown in this document.]
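Description:
TFORF1982 is a third-generation, self-inactivating lentiviral expression plasmid built on the pLX_TRC317 backbone and carrying the human transcription factor TBX5, a T-box DNA-binding protein involved in heart and limb development. It belongs to a barcoded transcription factor ORF collection in which each construct carries a unique 24-bp barcode, so that the factor delivered to a cell can be identified in pooled overexpression screens. The barcode is not annotated in the feature table, so its position is not stated. In bacteria the plasmid is maintained at high copy through a ColE1/pUC-type origin and selected with ampicillin via the β-lactamase gene. An f1 origin and remnants of a lac/T7/T3 cloning region are also present. The depositor notes that the plasmid can recombine and that the ORF was made by gene synthesis.

The viral portion starts with an RSV promoter fused to a truncated HIV-1 5' LTR, which allows Tat-independent production of the genomic RNA. This is followed by the Ψ packaging signal with a gag fragment and the Rev response element for nuclear export. An SV40 early promoter/origin drives puromycin N-acetyltransferase for selection of transduced mammalian cells. Downstream lie a cPPT/CTS element, which aids nuclear import of the viral genome, and the EF-1α promoter, which drives constitutive expression of the TBX5 ORF. A WPRE after the insert enhances transcript stability and expression, and the ΔU3 3' LTR inactivates LTR promoter activity after integration. An SV40 polyadenylation signal lies beyond the LTR. Short hits such as the U6 promoter, small t antigen and Rev fragments appear to be partial matches rather than functional units. The construct is used to produce lentivirus for stable TBX5 overexpression, for example in directed differentiation screens.
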