Features (pLannotate 1.2.2; 31 found; start..end, strand, type, name):
      5..231     +  promoter       RSV promoter: Rous sarcoma virus enhancer/promoter
    232..412     +  LTR            5' LTR (truncated): truncated 5' long terminal repeat (LTR) from HIV-1
    459..584     +  misc_feature   HIV-1 Ψ: packaging signal of human immunodeficiency virus type 1
    568..931     +  CDS            HIV-1 gag (fragment): gag protein from human immunodeficiency virus 1; gag
   1077..1310    +  misc_feature   RRE: The Rev response element (RRE) of HIV-1 allows for Rev-dependent mRNA export from the nucleus to the cytoplasm.
   1687..1713    +  CDS            Rev (fragment): human immunodeficiency virus 1 (HIV-1) Rev protein; rev; enhances nuclear export of unspliced and incompletely spliced viral mRNAs
   1720..1743    +  promoter       SV40 promoter (fragment): SV40 early promoter
   1744..1815    +  promoter       SV40 promoter (fragment): SV40 enhancer and early promoter
   1839..1974    +  rep_origin     SV40 ori: SV40 origin of replication
   2020..2616    +  CDS            PuroR (fragment): puromycin N-acetyltransferase; pac from Streptomyces; confers resistance to puromycin
   2665..2782    +  misc_feature   cPPT/CTS: central polypurine tract and central termination sequence of HIV-1
   2847..2913    +  CDS            small t antigen (fragment): SV40 (simian virus 40) small t antigen
   2920..4098    +  promoter       EF-1α promoter: strong constitutive promoter for human elongation factor EF-1α
   4115..5518    +  CDS            TBX5 (fragment): TBX5_HUMAN - Experimental evidence at protein level: Swiss-Prot protein existence level 1. DNA-binding protein that regulates the transcription of several genes and is involved in heart development and limb pattern formation (PubMed:25725155, PubMed:25963046, PubMed:29174768, PubMed:26917986, PubMed:27035640, PubMed:8988164). Binds to the core DNA motif of NPPA promoter (PubMed:26926761). From Homo sapiens (Human).
   5534..5587    +  promoter       U6 promoter (fragment): RNA polymerase III promoter for human U6 snRNA
   5629..6217    +  misc_feature   WPRE: woodchuck hepatitis virus posttranscriptional regulatory element
   6268..6287    +  misc_feature   cPPT/CTS (fragment): central polypurine tract and central termination sequence of HIV-1
   6289..6522    +  LTR            3' LTR (ΔU3): self-inactivating 3' long terminal repeat (LTR) from HIV-1
   6600..6721    +  polyA_signal   SV40 poly(A) signal: SV40 polyadenylation signal
   6761..6896    +  rep_origin     SV40 ori: SV40 origin of replication
   6917..6935    -  promoter       T7 promoter: promoter for bacteriophage T7 RNA polymerase
   6943..7098    +  CDS            lacZα (fragment): LacZα fragment of β-galactosidase; lacZ fragment
   7103..7531    +  rep_origin     f1 ori (sequence partly withheld): f1 bacteriophage origin of replication; arrow indicates direction of (+) strand synthesis
   7584..7688    +  promoter       AmpR promoter: bla
   7689..8549    +  CDS            AmpR: β-lactamase; bla; confers resistance to ampicillin, carbenicillin, and related antibiotics
   8720..9308    +  rep_origin     ori: high-copy-number ColE1/pMB1/pBR322/pUC origin of replication
   9491..9583    +  CDS            lacI (fragment): lac repressor; lacI; The lac repressor binds to the lac operator to inhibit transcription in E. coli. This inhibition can be relieved by adding lactose or isopropyl-β-D-thiogalactopyranoside (IPTG).
   9596..9617    +  protein_bind   CAP binding site: CAP binding activates transcription in the presence of cAMP. E. coli catabolite activator protein
   9632..9662    +  promoter       lac promoter: promoter for the E. coli lac operon
   9670..9686    +  protein_bind   lac operator: The lac repressor binds to the lac operator to inhibit transcription in E. coli. This inhibition can be relieved by adding lactose or isopropyl-β-D-thiogalactopyranoside (IPTG). lac repressor encoded by lacI
   9731..9749    +  promoter       T3 promoter: promoter for bacteriophage T3 RNA polymerase
>Addgene plasmid #142901 | TFORF1982 | addgene full sequence | sequence record 385808 | Addgene NGS Result
TTAATGTAGTCTTATGCAATACTCTTGTAGTCTTGCAACATGGTAACGATGAGTTAGCAACATGCCTTAC
AAGGAGAGAAAAAGCACCGTGCATGCCGATTGGTGGAAGTAAGGTGGTACGATCGTGCCTTATTAGGAAG
GCAACAGACGGGTCTGACATGGATTGGACGAACCACTGAATTGCCGCATTGCAGAGATATTGTATTTAAG
TGCCTAGCTCGATACATAAACGGGTCTCTCTGGTTAGACCAGATCTGAGCCTGGGAGCTCTCTGGCTAAC
TAGGGAACCCACTGCTTAAGCCTCAATAAAGCTTGCCTTGAGTGCTTCAAGTAGTGTGTGCCCGTCTGTT
GTGTGACTCTGGTAACTAGAGATCCCTCAGACCCTTTTAGTCAGTGTGGAAAATCTCTAGCAGTGGCGCC
CGAACAGGGACTTGAAAGCGAAAGGGAAACCAGAGGAGCTCTCTCGACGCAGGACTCGGCTTGCTGAAGC
GCGCACGGCAAGAGGCGAGGGGCGGCGACTGGTGAGTACGCCAAAAATTTTGACTAGCGGAGGCTAGAAG
GAGAGAGATGGGTGCGAGAGCGTCAGTATTAAGCGGGGGAGAATTAGATCGCGATGGGAAAAAATTCGGT
TAAGGCCAGGGGGAAAGAAAAAATATAAATTAAAACATATAGTATGGGCAAGCAGGGAGCTAGAACGATT
CGCAGTTAATCCTGGCCTGTTAGAAACATCAGAAGGCTGTAGACAAATACTGGGACAGCTACAACCATCC
CTTCAGACAGGATCAGAAGAACTTAGATCATTATATAATACAGTAGCAACCCTCTATTGTGTGCATCAAA
GGATAGAGATAAAAGACACCAAGGAAGCTTTAGACAAGATAGAGGAAGAGCAAAACAAAAGTAAGACCAC
CGCACAGCAAGCGGCCGCTGATCTTCAGACCTGGAGGAGGAGATATGAGGGACAATTGGAGAAGTGAATT
ATATAAATATAAAGTAGTAAAAATTGAACCATTAGGAGTAGCACCCACCAAGGCAAAGAGAAGAGTGGTG
CAGAGAGAAAAAAGAGCAGTGGGAATAGGAGCTTTGTTCCTTGGGTTCTTGGGAGCAGCAGGAAGCACTA
TGGGCGCAGCGTCAATGACGCTGACGGTACAGGCCAGACAATTATTGTCTGGTATAGTGCAGCAGCAGAA
CAATTTGCTGAGGGCTATTGAGGCGCAACAGCATCTGTTGCAACTCACAGTCTGGGGCATCAAGCAGCTC
CAGGCAAGAATCCTGGCTGTGGAAAGATACCTAAAGGATCAACAGCTCCTGGGGATTTGGGGTTGCTCTG
GAAAACTCATTTGCACCACTGCTGTGCCTTGGAATGCTAGTTGGAGTAATAAATCTCTGGAACAGATTTG
GAATCACACGACCTGGATGGAGTGGGACAGAGAAATTAACAATTACACAAGCTTAATACACTCCTTAATT
GAAGAATCGCAAAACCAGCAAGAAAAGAATGAACAAGAATTATTGGAATTAGATAAATGGGCAAGTTTGT
GGAATTGGTTTAACATAACAAATTGGCTGTGGTATATAAAATTATTCATAATGATAGTAGGAGGCTTGGT
AGGTTTAAGAATAGTTTTTGCTGTACTTTCTATAGTGAATAGAGTTAGGCAGGGATATTCACCATTATCG
TTTCAGACCCACCTCCCAACCCCGAGGGGACCCATGCATTGCATCTCAATTAGTCAGCAACCAGGTGTGG
AAAGTCCCCAGGCTCCCCAGCAGGCAGAAGTATGCAAAGCATGCGTCTCAATTAGTCAGCAACCATAGTC
CCGCCCCTAACTCCGCCCATCCCGCCCCTAACTCCGCCCAGTTCCGCCCATTCTCCGCCCCATGGCTGAC
TAATTTTTTTTATTTATGCAGAGGCCGAGGCCGCCTCGGCCTCTGAGCTATTCCAGAAGTAGTGAGGAGG
CTTTTTTGGAGGCCTAGGCTTTTGCAAAAAGCTTTCTAGAGGTACCACCGGAGCTTACCATGACCGAGTA
CAAGCCCACGGTGCGCCTCGCCACCCGCGACGACGTCCCCAGGGCCGTACGCACCCTCGCCGCCGCGTTC
GCCGACTACCCCGCCACGCGCCACACCGTCGATCCGGACCGCCACATCGAGCGGGTCACCGAGCTGCAAG
AACTCTTCCTCACGCGCGTCGGGCTCGACATCGGCAAGGTGTGGGTCGCGGACGACGGCGCCGCCGTGGC
GGTCTGGACCACGCCGGAGAGCGTCGAAGCGGGGGCGGTGTTCGCCGAGATCGGCCCGCGCATGGCCGAG
TTGAGCGGTTCCCGGCTGGCCGCGCAGCAACAGATGGAAGGCCTCCTGGCGCCGCACCGGCCCAAGGAGC
CCGCGTGGTTCCTGGCCACCGTCGGCGTCTCGCCCGACCACCAGGGCAAGGGTCTGGGCAGCGCCGTCGT
GCTCCCCGGAGTGGAGGCGGCCGAGCGCGCCGGGGTGCCCGCCTTCCTGGAGACCTCCGCGCCCCGCAAC
CTCCCCTTCTACGAGCGGCTCGGCTTCACCGTCACCGCCGACGTCGAGGTGCCCGAAGGACCGCGCACCT
GGTGCATGACCCGCAAGCCCGGTGCCAGTTAACGAATTCTAGATCTTGAGACAAATGGCAGTATTCATCC
ACAATTTTAAAAGAAAAGGGGGGATTGGGGGGTACAGTGCAGGGGAAAGAATAGTAGACATAATAGCAAC
AGACATACAAACTAAAGAATTACAAAAACAAATTACAAAAATTCAAAATTTTCGGGTTTATTACAGGGAC
AGCAGAGATCCACTTTGGCGCCGGCTCGAGGCCTGCAGGTGCAAAGATGGATAAAGTTTTAAACAGAGAG
GAATCTTTGCAGCTAATGGACCTTCTAGGTCTTGAAAGGAGTGGGAATTGGCTCCGGTGCCCGTCAGTGG
GCAGAGCGCACATCGCCCACAGTCCCCGAGAAGTTGGGGGGAGGGGTCGGCAATTGAACCGGTGCCTAGA
GAAGGTGGCGCGGGGTAAACTGGGAAAGTGATGTCGTGTACTGGCTCCGCCTTTTTCCCGAGGGTGGGGG
AGAACCGTATATAAGTGCAGTAGTCGCCGTGAACGTTCTTTTTCGCAACGGGTTTGCCGCCAGAACACAG
GTAAGTGCCGTGTGTGGTTCCCGCGGGCCTGGCCTCTTTACGGGTTATGGCCCTTGCGTGCCTTGAATTA
CTTCCACCTGGCTGCAGTACGTGATTCTTGATCCCGAGCTTCGGGTTGGAAGTGGGTGGGAGAGTTCGAG
GCCTTGCGCTTAAGGAGCCCCTTCGCCTCGTGCTTGAGTTGAGGCCTGGCCTGGGCGCTGGGGCCGCCGC
GTGCGAATCTGGTGGCACCTTCGCGCCTGTCTCGCTGCTTTCGATAAGTCTCTAGCCATTTAAAATTTTT
GATGACCTGCTGCGACGCTTTTTTTCTGGCAAGATAGTCTTGTAAATGCGGGCCAAGATCTGCACACTGG
TATTTCGGTTTTTGGGGCCGCGGGCGGCGACGGGGCCCGTGCGTCCCAGCGCACATGTTCGGCGAGGCGG
GGCCTGCGAGCGCGGCCACCGAGAATCGGACGGGGGTAGTCTCAAGCTGGCCGGCCTGCTCTGGTGCCTG
GCCTCGCGCCGCCGTGTATCGCCCCGCCCTGGGCGGCAAGGCTGGCCCGGTCGGCACCAGTTGCGTGAGC
GGAAAGATGGCCGCTTCCCGGCCCTGCTGCAGGGAGCTCAAAATGGAGGACGCGGCGCTCGGGAGAGCGG
GCGGGTGAGTCACCCACACAAAGGAAAAGGGCCTTTCCGTCCTCAGCCGTCGCTTCATGTGACTCCACGG
AGTACCGGGCGCCGTCCAGGCACCTCGATTAGTTCTCGAGCTTTTGGAGTACGTCGTCTTTAGGTTGGGG
GGAGGGGTTTTATGCGATGGAGTTTCCCCACACTGAGTGGGTGGAGACTGAAGTTAGGCCAGCTTGGCAC
TTGATGTAATTCTCCTTGGAATTTGCCCTTTTTGAGTTTGGATCTTGGTTCATTCTCAAGCCTCAGACAG
TGGTTCAAAGTTTTTTTCTTCCATTTCAGGTGTCGTGAGGCTAGCACCGCCACCATGGAGGGAATCAAAG
TGTTTCTCCATGAAAGAGAACTGTGGCTAAAATTCCACGAAGTGGGCACGGAAATGATCATAACCAAGGC
TGGAAGGCGGATGTTTCCCAGTTACAAAGTGAAGGTGACGGGCCTTAATCCCAAAACGAAGTACATTCTT
CTCATGGACATTGTACCTGCCGACGATCACAGATACAAATTCGCAGATAATAAATGGTCTGTGACGGGCA
AAGCTGAGCCCGCCATGCCTGGCCGCCTGTACGTGCACCCAGACTCCCCCGCCACCGGGGCGCATTGGAT
GAGGCAGCTCGTCTCCTTCCAGAAACTCAAGCTCACCAACAACCACCTGGACCCATTTGGGCATATTATT
CTAAATTCCATGCACAAATACCAGCCTAGATTACACATCGTGAAAGCGGATGAAAATAATGGATTTGGCT
CAAAAAATACAGCGTTCTGCACTCACGTCTTTCCTGAGACTGCGTTTATAGCAGTGACTTCCTACCAGAA
CCACAAGATCACGCAATTAAAGATTGAGAATAATCCCTTTGCCAAAGGATTTCGGGGCAGTGATGACATG
GAGCTGCACAGAATGTCAAGAATGCAAAGTAAAGAATATCCCGTGGTCCCCAGGAGCACCGTGAGGCAAA
AAGTGGCCTCCAACCACAGTCCTTTCAGCAGCGAGTCTCGAGCTCTCTCCACCTCATCCAATTTGGGGTC
CCAATACCAGTGTGAGAATGGTGTTTCCGGCCCCTCCCAGGACCTCCTGCCTCCACCCAACCCATACCCA
CTGCCCCAGGAGCATAGCCAAATTTACCATTGTACCAAGAGGAAAGAGGAAGAATGTTCCACCACAGACC
ATCCCTATAAGAAGCCCTACATGGAGACATCACCCAGTGAAGAAGATTCCTTCTACCGCTCTAGCTATCC
ACAGCAGCAGGGCCTGGGTGCCTCCTACAGGACAGAGTCGGCACAGCGGCAAGCTTGCATGTATGCCAGC
TCTGCGCCCCCCAGCGAGCCTGTGCCCAGCCTAGAGGACATCAGCTGCAACACGTGGCCAAGCATGCCTT
CCTACAGCAGCTGCACCGTCACCACCGTGCAGCCCATGGACAGGCTACCCTACCAGCACTTCTCCGCTCA
CTTCACCTCGGGGCCCCTGGTCCCTCGGCTGGCTGGCATGGCCAACCATGGCTCCCCACAGCTGGGAGAG
GGAATGTTCCAGCACCAGACCTCCGTGGCCCACCAGCCTGTGGTCAGGCAGTGTGGGCCTCAGACTGGCC
TGCAGTCCCCTGGCACCCTTCAGCCCCCTGAGTTCCTCTACTCTCATGGCGTGCCAAGGACTCTATCCCC
TCATCAGTACCACTCTGTGCACGGAGTTGGCATGGTGCCAGAGTGGAGCGACAATAGCTAGTAATGAACT
AGTCCGTAACTTGAAAGTATTTCGATTTCTTGGCTTTATATATCTTGTGGAAAGGACGAACGCTCCAGGG
ACTGATTGGACACACGCGTTAAGTCGACAATCAACCTCTGGATTACAAAATTTGTGAAAGATTGACTGGT
ATTCTTAACTATGTTGCTCCTTTTACGCTATGTGGATACGCTGCTTTAATGCCTTTGTATCATGCTATTG
CTTCCCGTATGGCTTTCATTTTCTCCTCCTTGTATAAATCCTGGTTGCTGTCTCTTTATGAGGAGTTGTG
GCCCGTTGTCAGGCAACGTGGCGTGGTGTGCACTGTGTTTGCTGACGCAACCCCCACTGGTTGGGGCATT
GCCACCACCTGTCAGCTCCTTTCCGGGACTTTCGCTTTCCCCCTCCCTATTGCCACGGCGGAACTCATCG
CCGCCTGCCTTGCCCGCTGCTGGACAGGGGCTCGGCTGTTGGGCACTGACAATTCCGTGGTGTTGTCGGG
GAAATCATCGTCCTTTCCTTGGCTGCTCGCCTGTGTTGCCACCTGGATTCTGCGCGGGACGTCCTTCTGC
TACGTCCCTTCGGCCCTCAATCCAGCGGACCTTCCTTCCCGCGGCCTGCTGCCGGCTCTGCGGCCTCTTC
CGCGTCTTCGCCTTCGCCCTCAGACGAGTCGGATCTCCCTTTGGGCCGCCTCCCCGCGTCGACTTTAAGA
CCAATGACTTACAAGGCAGCTGTAGATCTTAGCCACTTTTTAAAAGAAAAGGGGGGACTGGAAGGGCTAA
TTCACTCCCAACGAAGACAAGATCTGCTTTTTGCTTGTACTGGGTCTCTCTGGTTAGACCAGATCTGAGC
CTGGGAGCTCTCTGGCTAACTAGGGAACCCACTGCTTAAGCCTCAATAAAGCTTGCCTTGAGTGCTTCAA
GTAGTGTGTGCCCGTCTGTTGTGTGACTCTGGTAACTAGAGATCCCTCAGACCCTTTTAGTCAGTGTGGA
AAATCTCTAGCAGTACGTATAGTAGTTCATGTCATCTTATTATTCAGTATTTATAACTTGCAAAGAAATG
AATATCAGAGAGTGAGAGGAACTTGTTTATTGCAGCTTATAATGGTTACAAATAAAGCAATAGCATCACA
AATTTCACAAATAAAGCATTTTTTTCACTGCATTCTAGTTGTGGTTTGTCCAAACTCATCAATGTATCTT
ATCATGTCTGGCTCTAGCTATCCCGCCCCTAACTCCGCCCATCCCGCCCCTAACTCCGCCCAGTTCCGCC
CATTCTCCGCCCCATGGCTGACTAATTTTTTTTATTTATGCAGAGGCCGAGGCCGCCTCGGCCTCTGAGC
TATTCCAGAAGTAGTGAGGAGGCTTTTTTGGAGGCCTAGGGACGTACCCAATTCGCCCTATAGTGAGTCG
TATTACGCGCGCTCACTGGCCGTCGTTTTACAACGTCGTGACTGGGAAAACCCTGGCGTTACCCAACTTA
ATCGCCTTGCAGCACATCCCCCTTTCGCCAGCTGGCGTAATAGCGAAGAGGCCCGCACCGATCGCCCTTC
CCAACAGTTGCGCAGCCTGAATGGCGAATGGG
[124 nt withheld, positions 7103-7226]
C
[91 nt withheld, positions 7228-7318]
A
[49 nt withheld, positions 7320-7368]
CCTTTGACGTTGGAGTCCACGTTCTTT
[37 nt withheld, positions 7396-7432]
ACCCTATCTCGGTCTATTCTTTTGATTTATAAGGGATTTTGCCGATTTCGGCCTATTGGTTAAAAAATGA
GCTGATTTAACAAAAATTTAACGCGAATTTTAACAAAATATTAACGCTTACAATTTAGGTGGCACTTTTC
GGGGAAATGTGCGCGGAACCCCTATTTGTTTATTTTTCTAAATACATTCAAATATGTATCCGCTCATGAG
ACAATAACCCTGATAAATGCTTCAATAATATTGAAAAAGGAAGAGTATGAGTATTCAACATTTCCGTGTC
GCCCTTATTCCCTTTTTTGCGGCATTTTGCCTTCCTGTTTTTGCTCACCCAGAAACGCTGGTGAAAGTAA
AAGATGCTGAAGATCAGTTGGGTGCACGAGTGGGTTACATCGAACTGGATCTCAACAGCGGTAAGATCCT
TGAGAGTTTTCGCCCCGAAGAACGTTTTCCAATGATGAGCACTTTTAAAGTTCTGCTATGTGGCGCGGTA
TTATCCCGTATTGACGCCGGGCAAGAGCAACTCGGTCGCCGCATACACTATTCTCAGAATGACTTGGTTG
AGTACTCACCAGTCACAGAAAAGCATCTTACGGATGGCATGACAGTAAGAGAATTATGCAGTGCTGCCAT
AACCATGAGTGATAACACTGCGGCCAACTTACTTCTGACAACGATCGGAGGACCGAAGGAGCTAACCGCT
TTTTTGCACAACATGGGGGATCATGTAACTCGCCTTGATCGTTGGGAACCGGAGCTGAATGAAGCCATAC
CAAACGACGAGCGTGACACCACGATGCCTGTAGCAATGGCAACAACGTTGCGCAAACTATTAACTGGCGA
ACTACTTACTCTAGCTTCCCGGCAACAATTAATAGACTGGATGGAGGCGGATAAAGTTGCAGGACCACTT
CTGCGCTCGGCCCTTCCGGCTGGCTGGTTTATTGCTGATAAATCTGGAGCCGGTGAGCGTGGGTCTCGCG
GTATCATTGCAGCACTGGGGCCAGATGGTAAGCCCTCCCGTATCGTAGTTATCTACACGACGGGGAGTCA
GGCAACTATGGATGAACGAAATAGACAGATCGCTGAGATAGGTGCCTCACTGATTAAGCATTGGTAACTG
TCAGACCAAGTTTACTCATATATACTTTAGATTGATTTAAAACTTCATTTTTAATTTAAAAGGATCTAGG
TGAAGATCCTTTTTGATAATCTCATGACCAAAATCCCTTAACGTGAGTTTTCGTTCCACTGAGCGTCAGA
CCCCGTAGAAAAGATCAAAGGATCTTCTTGAGATCCTTTTTTTCTGCGCGTAATCTGCTGCTTGCAAACA
AAAAAACCACCGCTACCAGCGGTGGTTTGTTTGCCGGATCAAGAGCTACCAACTCTTTTTCCGAAGGTAA
CTGGCTTCAGCAGAGCGCAGATACCAAATACTGTTCTTCTAGTGTAGCCGTAGTTAGGCCACCACTTCAA
GAACTCTGTAGCACCGCCTACATACCTCGCTCTGCTAATCCTGTTACCAGTGGCTGCTGCCAGTGGCGAT
AAGTCGTGTCTTACCGGGTTGGACTCAAGACGATAGTTACCGGATAAGGCGCAGCGGTCGGGCTGAACGG
GGGGTTCGTGCACACAGCCCAGCTTGGAGCGAACGACCTACACCGAACTGAGATACCTACAGCGTGAGCT
ATGAGAAAGCGCCACGCTTCCCGAAGGGAGAAAGGCGGACAGGTATCCGGTAAGCGGCAGGGTCGGAACA
GGAGAGCGCACGAGGGAGCTTCCAGGGGGAAACGCCTGGTATCTTTATAGTCCTGTCGGGTTTCGCCACC
TCTGACTTGAGCGTCGATTTTTGTGATGCTCGTCAGGGGGGCGGAGCCTATGGAAAAACGCCAGCAACGC
GGCCTTTTTACGGTTCCTGGCCTTTTGCTGGCCTTTTGCTCACATGTTCTTTCCTGCGTTATCCCCTGAT
TCTGTGGATAACCGTATTACCGCCTTTGAGTGAGCTGATACCGCTCGCCGCAGCCGAACGACCGAGCGCA
GCGAGTCAGTGAGCGAGGAAGCGGAAGAGCGCCCAATACGCAAACCGCCTCTCCCCGCGCGTTGGCCGAT
TCATTAATGCAGCTGGCACGACAGGTTTCCCGACTGGAAAGCGGGCAGTGAGCGCAACGCAATTAATGTG
AGTTAGCTCACTCATTAGGCACCCCAGGCTTTACACTTTATGCTTCCGGCTCGTATGTTGTGTGGAATTG
TGAGCGGATAACAATTTCACACAGGAAACAGCTATGACCATGATTACGCCAAGCGCGCAATTAACCCTCA
CTAAAGGGAACAAAAGCTGGAGCTGCAAGC
