>Addgene plasmid #142901 | TFORF1982 | depositor partial sequence | sequence record 280841 | Insert
ACCGCCACCATGGAGGGAATCAAAGTGTTTCTCCATGAAAGAGAACTGTGGCTAAAATTCCACGAAGTGG
GCACGGAAATGATCATAACCAAGGCTGGAAGGCGGATGTTTCCCAGTTACAAAGTGAAGGTGACGGGCCT
TAATCCCAAAACGAAGTACATTCTTCTCATGGACATTGTACCTGCCGACGATCACAGATACAAATTCGCA
GATAATAAATGGTCTGTGACGGGCAAAGCTGAGCCCGCCATGCCTGGCCGCCTGTACGTGCACCCAGACT
CCCCCGCCACCGGGGCGCATTGGATGAGGCAGCTCGTCTCCTTCCAGAAACTCAAGCTCACCAACAACCA
CCTGGACCCATTTGGGCATATTATTCTAAATTCCATGCACAAATACCAGCCTAGATTACACATCGTGAAA
GCGGATGAAAATAATGGATTTGGCTCAAAAAATACAGCGTTCTGCACTCACGTCTTTCCTGAGACTGCGT
TTATAGCAGTGACTTCCTACCAGAACCACAAGATCACGCAATTAAAGATTGAGAATAATCCCTTTGCCAA
AGGATTTCGGGGCAGTGATGACATGGAGCTGCACAGAATGTCAAGAATGCAAAGTAAAGAATATCCCGTG
GTCCCCAGGAGCACCGTGAGGCAAAAAGTGGCCTCCAACCACAGTCCTTTCAGCAGCGAGTCTCGAGCTC
TCTCCACCTCATCCAATTTGGGGTCCCAATACCAGTGTGAGAATGGTGTTTCCGGCCCCTCCCAGGACCT
CCTGCCTCCACCCAACCCATACCCACTGCCCCAGGAGCATAGCCAAATTTACCATTGTACCAAGAGGAAA
GAGGAAGAATGTTCCACCACAGACCATCCCTATAAGAAGCCCTACATGGAGACATCACCCAGTGAAGAAG
ATTCCTTCTACCGCTCTAGCTATCCACAGCAGCAGGGCCTGGGTGCCTCCTACAGGACAGAGTCGGCACA
GCGGCAAGCTTGCATGTATGCCAGCTCTGCGCCCCCCAGCGAGCCTGTGCCCAGCCTAGAGGACATCAGC
TGCAACACGTGGCCAAGCATGCCTTCCTACAGCAGCTGCACCGTCACCACCGTGCAGCCCATGGACAGGC
TACCCTACCAGCACTTCTCCGCTCACTTCACCTCGGGGCCCCTGGTCCCTCGGCTGGCTGGCATGGCCAA
CCATGGCTCCCCACAGCTGGGAGAGGGAATGTTCCAGCACCAGACCTCCGTGGCCCACCAGCCTGTGGTC
AGGCAGTGTGGGCCTCAGACTGGCCTGCAGTCCCCTGGCACCCTTCAGCCCCCTGAGTTCCTCTACTCTC
ATGGCGTGCCAAGGACTCTATCCCCTCATCAGTACCACTCTGTGCACGGAGTTGGCATGGTGCCAGAGTG
GAGCGACAATAGCTAGTAATGAACTAGTCCGTAACTTGAAAGTATTTCGATTTCTTGGCTTTATATATCT
TGTGGAAAGGACGAACGCTCCAGGGACTGATTGGACAC
