>Addgene plasmid #142901 | TFORF1982 | depositor partial sequence | sequence record 280842 | Barcode
ACGCTCCAGGGACTGATTGGACAC
